Addgene plasmid #182513: C-SWAT GFP CL1 DAmP
Purpose: C-SWAT compatible vector for C-terminal tagging with GFP CL1 followed by the DAmP cassette. The stop codon after the CL1 degron is immediately followed by the Hygromycin B (Hph) resistance cassette.
Depositing lab: Rob Mitra. Depositing organization: Washington University in Saint Louis. Publication: A Suite of New Strain Construction Vectors for Gene Expression Knockdown in Budding Yeast. Shively CA, Dong F, Mitra RD. ACS Synth Biol. 2023 Jan 17. doi: 10.1021/acssynbio.2c00547. PubMed 36650116.
Backbone
  Vector backbone: pMaM482
  Vector type: Yeast Expression
  Selectable markers: MET/CYS
Growth in bacteria
  Bacterial resistance: Ampicillin, 100 μg/mL
  Growth temperature: 37°C
  Growth strain: DH5alpha
  Copy number: Unknown
Gene/Insert
  Gene/Insert name: CL1 and DAmP
  Tag / fusion protein: GFP
Terms and licenses: Academic/Nonprofit Terms; Industry Terms: Not Available to Industry
How to cite: C-SWAT GFP CL1 DAmP was a gift from Rob Mitra (Addgene plasmid # 182513 ; http://n2t.net/addgene:182513 ; RRID:Addgene_182513)
