[The description below was written by a language model from this plasmid's Addgene catalogue record and pLannotate feature annotations shown in this document.]
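Description:
C-SWAT GFP CL1 DAmP is a budding yeast donor plasmid built on the pMaM482 backbone, intended for use with the C-SWAT system for swapping in C-terminal tags at yeast genes. It is a pBluescript/pRS-style shuttle vector. In E. coli it replicates from a high-copy ColE1/pUC origin and is selected with ampicillin through AmpR, and it also carries an f1 origin along with remnants of the lacZα/lac promoter region and flanking T7 and T3 promoters. In S. cerevisiae it is maintained as a low-copy centromeric plasmid through a CEN/ARS element. Selection in yeast uses the MET17 (MET15/MET25) gene with its own promoter, which complements methionine/cysteine auxotrophy.

The payload sits between the multiple cloning site remnants and consists of a GFP (S65T) coding sequence followed by the hphMX6 hygromycin B resistance cassette, which ends in the Ashbya gossypii TEF terminator. According to the record, GFP is fused to the CL1 degron, and the stop codon after CL1 is immediately followed by the Hph cassette. CL1 itself was not picked out by the automated annotation, but a short unannotated gap between GFP and hphMX6 is consistent with its position. This arrangement combines two knockdown mechanisms. The CL1 degron targets the tagged protein for proteasomal degradation. The DAmP (decreased abundance by mRNA perturbation) design displaces the native 3′ UTR with the marker cassette, which destabilises the transcript. GFP allows the residual protein to be monitored.

The plasmid belongs to a suite of strain construction vectors for reducing gene expression in budding yeast. The feature table does not annotate the C-SWAT recombination or cleavage elements.
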