Features (pLannotate 1.2.2; 23 found; start..end, strand, type, name):
    137..184     +  misc_feature   bom (fragment): basis of mobility region from pBR322
    190..206     +  promoter       URA3 promoter (fragment): S. cerevisiae URA3
    207..439     +  promoter       MET17 promoter (fragment): S. cerevisiae MET17; expression is repressed by methionine; MET15; MET25
    440..1774    +  CDS            MET17: O-acetylserine and O-acetylhomoserine sulfhydrylase, required for sulfur amino acid synthesis; S. cerevisiae MET17 MET15; MET25
   1829..1878    +  misc_feature   bom (fragment): basis of mobility region from pBR322
   1906..2334    -  rep_origin     f1 ori (sequence partly withheld): f1 bacteriophage origin of replication; arrow indicates direction of (+) strand synthesis
   2338..2493    -  CDS            lacZα (fragment): LacZα fragment of β-galactosidase; lacZ fragment
   2501..2519    +  promoter       T7 promoter: promoter for bacteriophage T7 RNA polymerase
   2528..2588    -  misc_feature   MCS (fragment): pBluescript multiple cloning site
   2676..3386    +  CDS            GFP (S65T): GFP (S65T) is a basic (constitutively fluorescent) green fluorescent protein published in 1995, derived from Aequorea victoria.
   3459..5033    +  gene           hphMX6: yeast selectable marker conferring hygromycin resistance
   4836..5033    +  terminator     TEF terminator: Ashbya gossypii TEF terminator
   5117..5139    -  misc_feature   MCS (fragment): pBluescript multiple cloning site
   5152..5170    -  promoter       T3 promoter: promoter for bacteriophage T3 RNA polymerase
   5215..5231    -  protein_bind   lac operator: The lac repressor binds to the lac operator to inhibit transcription in E. coli. This inhibition can be relieved by adding lactose or isopropyl-β-D-thiogalactopyranoside (IPTG). lac repressor encoded by lacI
   5239..5269    -  promoter       lac promoter: promoter for the E. coli lac operon
   5284..5305    -  protein_bind   CAP binding site: CAP binding activates transcription in the presence of cAMP. E. coli catabolite activator protein
   5318..5410    -  CDS            lacI (fragment): lac repressor; lacI; The lac repressor binds to the lac operator to inhibit transcription in E. coli. This inhibition can be relieved by adding lactose or isopropyl-β-D-thiogalactopyranoside (IPTG).
   5593..6181    -  rep_origin     ori: high-copy-number ColE1/pMB1/pBR322/pUC origin of replication
   6352..7212    -  CDS            AmpR: β-lactamase; bla; confers resistance to ampicillin, carbenicillin, and related antibiotics
   7213..7317    -  promoter       AmpR promoter: bla
   7354..7857    +  misc_feature   CEN/ARS: S. cerevisiae CEN6 centromere fused to an autonomously replicating sequence
   7925..35      +  CDS            rop (fragment) (across the origin): Rop protein, which maintains plasmids at low copy number; rop
>Addgene plasmid #182513 | C-SWAT GFP CL1 DAmP | addgene full sequence | sequence record 358273 | Addgene NGS Result
TCGCGCGTTTCGGTGATGACGGTGAAAACCTCTGACACATGCAGCTCCCGGAGACGGTCACAGCTTGTCT
GTAAGCGGATGCCGGGAGCAGACAAGCCCGTCAGGGCGCGTCAGCGGGTGTTGGCGGGTGTCGGGGCTGG
CTTAACTATGCGGCATCAGAGCAGATTGTACTGAGAGTGCACCACGCTTTTCAATTCAATTCATCACCAT
CCTCATGAAAACTGTGTAACATAATAACCGAAGTGTCGAAAAGGTGGCACCTTGTCCAATTGAACACGCT
CGATGAAAAAAATAAGATATATATAAGGTTAAGTAAAGCGTCTGTTAGAAAGGAAGTTTTTCCTTTTTCT
TGCTCTCTTGTCTTTTCATCTACTATTTCCTTCGTGTAATACAGGGTCGTCAGATACATAGATACAATTC
TATTACCCCCATCCATACAATGCCATCTCATTTCGATACTGTTCAACTACACGCCGGCCAAGAGAACCCT
GGTGACAATGCTCACAGATCCAGAGCTGTACCAATTTACGCCACCACTTCTTATGTTTTCGAAAACTCTA
AGCATGGTTCGCAATTGTTTGGTCTAGAAGTTCCAGGTTACGTCTATTCCCGTTTCCAAAACCCAACCAG
TAATGTTTTGGAAGAAAGAATTGCTGCCTTAGAAGGTGGTGCTGCTGCTTTGGCTGTTTCCTCCGGTCAA
GCCGCTCAAACCCTTGCCATCCAAGGTTTGGCACACACTGGTGACAACATCGTTTCCACTTCTTACTTAT
ACGGTGGTACTTATAACCAGTTCAAAATCTCGTTCAAAAGATTTGGTATCGAGGCTAGATTTGTTGAAGG
TGACAATCCAGAAGAATTCGAAAAGGTCTTTGATGAAAGAACCAAGGCTGTTTATTTGGAAACCATTGGT
AATCCAAAGTACAATGTTCCGGATTTTGAAAAAATTGTTGCAATTGCTCACAAACACGGTATTCCAGTTG
TCGTTGACAACACATTTGGTGCCGGTGGTTACTTCTGTCAGCCAATTAAATACGGTGCTGATATTGTAAC
ACATTCTGCTACCAAATGGATTGGTGGTCATGGTACTACTATCGGTGGTATTATTGTTGACTCTGGTAAG
TTCCCATGGAAGGACTACCCAGAAAAGTTCCCTCAATTCTCTCAACCTGCCGAAGGATATCACGGTACTA
TCTACAATGAAGCCTACGGTAACTTGGCATACATCGTTCATGTTAGAACTGAACTATTAAGAGATTTGGG
TCCATTGATGAACCCATTTGCCTCTTTCTTGCTACTACAAGGTGTTGAAACATTATCTTTGAGAGCTGAA
AGACACGGTGAAAATGCATTGAAGTTAGCCAAATGGTTAGAACAATCCCCATACGTATCTTGGGTTTCAT
ACCCTGGTTTAGCATCTCATTCTCATCATGAAAATGCTAAGAAGTATCTATCTAACGGTTTCGGTGGTGT
CTTATCTTTCGGTGTAAAAGACTTACCAAATGCCGACAAGGAAACTGACCCATTCGAACTTTCTGGTGCT
CAAGTTGTTGACAATTTAAAGCTTGCCTCTAACTTGGCCAATGTTGGTGATGCCAAGACCTTAGTCATTG
CTCCATACTTCACTACCCACAAACAATTAAATGACAAAGAAAAGTTGGCATCTGGTGTTACCAAGGACTT
AATTCGTGTCTCTGTTGGTATCGAATTTATTGATGACATTATTGCAGACTTCCAGCAATCTTTTGAAACT
GTTTTCGCTGGCCAAAAACCATGAGTGTGCGTGATGAGTTGTAAAATTATGTATAAACCTACTTTCTCTC
ACAAGTACTGCGGTGTGAAATACCGCACAGATGCGTAAGGAGAAAATACCGCATCAGGAAATTGTAAGCG
TTAATATTTTGTTAAAATTCGCGTTAAATTTTTGTTAAATCAGCTCATTTTTTAACCAATAGGCCGAAAT
CGGCAAAATCCCTTATAAATCAAAAGAATAGACCGAGATAGGGT
[37 nt withheld, positions 2005-2041]
AAAGAACGTGGACTCCAACGTCAAAGG
[49 nt withheld, positions 2069-2117]
T
[91 nt withheld, positions 2119-2209]
G
[124 nt withheld, positions 2211-2334]
CCATTCGCCATTCAGGCTGCGCAACTGTTGGGAAGGGCGATCGGTGCGGGCCTCTTCGCTATTACGCCAG
CTGGCGAAAGGGGGATGTGCTGCAAGGCGATTAAGTTGGGTAACGCCAGGGTTTTCCCAGTCACGACGTT
GTAAAACGACGGCCAGTGAGCGCGCGTAATACGACTCACTATAGGGCGAATTGGGTACCGGGCCCCCCCT
CGAGGTCGACGGTATCGATAAGCTTGATATCGAATTCCTGCAGCTATATTACCCTGTTATCCCTACGTAC
GCTGCAGGTCGACGGTGGCGGTTCTGGCGGTGGCGGATCCCGGATCCCCGGGTTAATTAACAGTAAAGGA
GAAGAACTTTTCACTGGAGTTGTCCCAATTCTTGTTGAATTAGATGGTGATGTTAATGGGCACAAATTTT
CTGTCAGTGGAGAGGGTGAAGGTGATGCAACATACGGAAAACTTACCCTTAAATTTATTTGCACTACTGG
AAAACTACCTGTTCCATGGCCAACACTTGTCACTACTTTCACTTATGGTGTTCAATGCTTTTCAAGATAC
CCAGATCATATGAAACGGCATGACTTTTTCAAGAGTGCCATGCCCGAAGGTTATGTACAGGAAAGAACTA
TATTTTTCAAAGATGACGGGAACTACAAGACACGTGCTGAAGTCAAGTTTGAAGGTGATACCCTTGTTAA
TAGAATCGAGTTAAAAGGTATTGATTTTAAAGAAGATGGAAACATTCTTGGACACAAATTGGAATACAAC
TATAACTCACACAATGTATACATCATGGCAGACAAACAAAAGAATGGAATCAAAGTTAACTTCAAAATTA
GACACAACATTGAAGATGGAAGCGTTCAACTAGCAGACCATTATCAACAAAATACTCCAATTGGCGATGG
CCCTGTCCTTTTACCAGACAACCATTACCTGTCCACACAATCTGCCCTTTCGAAAGATCCCAACGAAAAG
AGAGACCACATGGTCCTTCTTGAGTTTGTAACAGCTGCTGGGATTACACATGGCATGGATGAACTATACA
AAGGTGGTTCTGGTTCTGCTTGTAAAAATTGGTTTTCTTCTTTGTCTCATTTTGTTATTCATTTGTAGAC
TAGTACATGGAGGCCCAGAATACCCTCCTTGACAGTCTTGACGTGCGCAGCTCAGGGGCATGATGTGACT
GTCGCCCGTACATTTAGCCCATACATCCCCATGTATAATCATTTGCATCCATACATTTTGATGGCCGCAC
GGCGCGAAGCAAAAATTACGGCTCCTCGCTGCGGACCTGCGAGCAGGGAAACGCTCCCCTCACAGACGCG
TTGAATTGTCCCCACGCCGCGCCCCTGTAGAGAAATATAAAAGGTTAGGATTTGCCACTGAGGTTCTTCT
TTCATATACTTCCTTTTAAAATCTTGCTAGGATACAGTTCTCACATCACATCCGAACATAAACAACCATG
GGTAAAAAGCCTGAACTCACCGCGACGTCTGTCGAGAAGTTTCTGATCGAAAAGTTCGACAGCGTCTCCG
ACCTGATGCAGCTCTCGGAGGGCGAAGAATCTCGTGCTTTCAGCTTCGATGTAGGAGGGCGTGGATATGT
CCTGCGGGTAAATAGCTGCGCCGATGGTTTCTACAAAGATCGTTATGTTTATCGGCACTTTGCATCGGCC
GCGCTCCCGATTCCGGAAGTGCTTGACATTGGGGAATTCAGCGAGAGCCTGACCTATTGCATCTCCCGCC
GTGCACAGGGTGTCACGTTGCAAGACCTGCCTGAAACCGAACTGCCCGCTGTTCTGCAGCCGGTCGCGGA
GGCCATGGATGCGATCGCTGCGGCCGATCTTAGCCAGACGAGCGGGTTCGGCCCATTCGGACCGCAAGGA
ATCGGTCAATACACTACATGGCGTGATTTCATATGCGCGATTGCTGATCCCCATGTGTATCACTGGCAAA
CTGTGATGGACGACACCGTCAGTGCGTCCGTCGCGCAGGCTCTCGATGAGCTGATGCTTTGGGCCGAGGA
CTGCCCCGAAGTCCGGCACCTCGTGCACGCGGATTTCGGCTCCAACAATGTCCTGACGGACAATGGCCGC
ATAACAGCGGTCATTGACTGGAGCGAGGCGATGTTCGGGGATTCCCAATACGAGGTCGCCAACATCTTCT
TCTGGAGGCCGTGGTTGGCTTGTATGGAGCAGCAGACGCGCTACTTCGAGCGGAGGCATCCGGAGCTTGC
AGGATCGCCGCGGCTCCGGGCGTATATGCTCCGCATTGGTCTTGACCAACTCTATCAGAGCTTGGTTGAC
GGCAATTTCGATGATGCAGCTTGGGCGCAGGGTCGATGCGACGCAATCGTCCGATCCGGAGCCGGGACTG
TCGGGCGTACACAAATCGCCCGCAGAAGCGCGGCCGTCTGGACCGATGGCTGTGTAGAAGTACTCGCCGA
TAGTGGAAACCGACGCCCCAGCACTCGTCCGAGGGCAAAGGAATAATCAGTACTGACAATAAAAAGATTC
TTGTTTTCAAGAACTTGTCATTTGTATAGTTTTTTTATATTGTAGTTGTTCTATTTTAATCAAATGTTAG
CGTGATTTATATTTTTTTTCGCCTCGACATCATCTGCCCAGATGCGAAGTTAAGTGCGCAGAAAGTAATA
TCATGCGTCAATCGTATGTGAATGCTGGTCGCTATACTGAGTTCTTCTTTGAGATATCGATTGAACGAGC
TCGAATTCATCGATGTTTAAACCTATATTACCCTGTTATCCCTAGCGTAACTCGGCCGCCACCGCGGTGG
AGCTCCAGCTTTTGTTCCCTTTAGTGAGGGTTAATTGCGCGCTTGGCGTAATCATGGTCATAGCTGTTTC
CTGTGTGAAATTGTTATCCGCTCACAATTCCACACAACATACGAGCCGGAAGCATAAAGTGTAAAGCCTG
GGGTGCCTAATGAGTGAGCTAACTCACATTAATTGCGTTGCGCTCACTGCCCGCTTTCCAGTCGGGAAAC
CTGTCGTGCCAGCTGCATTAATGAATCGGCCAACGCGCGGGGAGAGGCGGTTTGCGTATTGGGCGCTCTT
CCGCTTCCTCGCTCACTGACTCGCTGCGCTCGGTCGTTCGGCTGCGGCGAGCGGTATCAGCTCACTCAAA
GGCGGTAATACGGTTATCCACAGAATCAGGGGATAACGCAGGAAAGAACATGTGAGCAAAAGGCCAGCAA
AAGGCCAGGAACCGTAAAAAGGCCGCGTTGCTGGCGTTTTTCCATAGGCTCCGCCCCCCTGACGAGCATC
ACAAAAATCGACGCTCAAGTCAGAGGTGGCGAAACCCGACAGGACTATAAAGATACCAGGCGTTTCCCCC
TGGAAGCTCCCTCGTGCGCTCTCCTGTTCCGACCCTGCCGCTTACCGGATACCTGTCCGCCTTTCTCCCT
TCGGGAAGCGTGGCGCTTTCTCATAGCTCACGCTGTAGGTATCTCAGTTCGGTGTAGGTCGTTCGCTCCA
AGCTGGGCTGTGTGCACGAACCCCCCGTTCAGCCCGACCGCTGCGCCTTATCCGGTAACTATCGTCTTGA
GTCCAACCCGGTAAGACACGACTTATCGCCACTGGCAGCAGCCACTGGTAACAGGATTAGCAGAGCGAGG
TATGTAGGCGGTGCTACAGAGTTCTTGAAGTGGTGGCCTAACTACGGCTACACTAGAAGAACAGTATTTG
GTATCTGCGCTCTGCTGAAGCCAGTTACCTTCGGAAAAAGAGTTGGTAGCTCTTGATCCGGCAAACAAAC
CACCGCTGGTAGCGGTGGTTTTTTTGTTTGCAAGCAGCAGATTACGCGCAGAAAAAAAGGATCTCAAGAA
GATCCTTTGATCTTTTCTACGGGGTCTGACGCTCAGTGGAACGAAAACTCACGTTAAGGGATTTTGGTCA
TGAGATTATCAAAAAGGATCTTCACCTAGATCCTTTTAAATTAAAAATGAAGTTTTAAATCAATCTAAAG
TATATATGAGTAAACTTGGTCTGACAGTTACCAATGCTTAATCAGTGAGGCACCTATCTCAGCGATCTGT
CTATTTCGTTCATCCATAGTTGCCTGACTCCCCGTCGTGTAGATAACTACGATACGGGAGGGCTTACCAT
CTGGCCCCAGTGCTGCAATGATACCGCGAGACCCACGCTCACCGGCTCCAGATTTATCAGCAATAAACCA
GCCAGCCGGAAGGGCCGAGCGCAGAAGTGGTCCTGCAACTTTATCCGCCTCCATCCAGTCTATTAATTGT
TGCCGGGAAGCTAGAGTAAGTAGTTCGCCAGTTAATAGTTTGCGCAACGTTGTTGCCATTGCTACAGGCA
TCGTGGTGTCACGCTCGTCGTTTGGTATGGCTTCATTCAGCTCCGGTTCCCAACGATCAAGGCGAGTTAC
ATGATCCCCCATGTTGTGCAAAAAAGCGGTTAGCTCCTTCGGTCCTCCGATCGTTGTCAGAAGTAAGTTG
GCCGCAGTGTTATCACTCATGGTTATGGCAGCACTGCATAATTCTCTTACTGTCATGCCATCCGTAAGAT
GCTTTTCTGTGACTGGTGAGTACTCAACCAAGTCATTCTGAGAATAGTGTATGCGGCGACCGAGTTGCTC
TTGCCCGGCGTCAATACGGGATAATACCGCGCCACATAGCAGAACTTTAAAAGTGCTCATCATTGGAAAA
CGTTCTTCGGGGCGAAAACTCTCAAGGATCTTACCGCTGTTGAGATCCAGTTCGATGTAACCCACTCGTG
CACCCAACTGATCTTCAGCATCTTTTACTTTCACCAGCGTTTCTGGGTGAGCAAAAACAGGAAGGCAAAA
TGCCGCAAAAAAGGGAATAAGGGCGACACGGAAATGTTGAATACTCATACTCTTCCTTTTTCAATATTAT
TGAAGCATTTATCAGGGTTATTGTCTCATGAGCGGATACATATTTGAATGTATTTAGAAAAATAAACAAA
TAGGGGTTCCGCGCACATTTCCCCGAAAAGTGCCACCTGGGTCCTTTTCATCACGTGCTATAAAAATAAT
TATAATTTAAATTTTTTAATATAAATATATAAATTAAAAATAGAAAGTAAAAAAAGAAATTAAAGAAAAA
ATAGTTTTTGTTTTCCGAAGATGTAAAAGACTCTAGGGGGATCGCCAACAAATACTACCTTTTATCTTGC
TCTTCCTGCTCTCAGGTATTAATGCCGAATTGTTTCATCTTGTCTGTGTAGAAGACCACACACGAAAATC
CTGTGATTTTACATTTTACTTATCGTTAATCGAATGTATATCTATTTAATCTGCTTTTCTTGTCTAATAA
ATATATATGTAAAGTACGCTTTTTGTTGAAATTTTTTAAACCTTTGTTTATTTTTTTTTCTTCATTCCGT
AACTCTTCTACCTTCTTTATTTACTTTCTAAAATCCAAATACAAAACATAAAAATAAATAAACACAGAGT
AAATTCCCAAATTATTCCATCATTAAAAGATACGAGGCGCGTGTAAGTTACAGGCAAGCGATCCGTCTAA
GAAACCATTATTATCATGACATTAACCTATAAAAATAGGCGTATCACGAGGCCCTTTCGTC
